Addgene plasmid #215389: pB-T-PAF-Clu CC4
Purpose: High expression of the Clusterin(S161R) mutant for purification.
Depositing lab: Franz-Ulrich Hartl. Depositing organization: Max Planck Institute of Biochemistry.
Backbone
  Vector backbone: pB-T-PAF
  Backbone size w/o insert (bp): 7244
  Vector type: Mammalian Expression
  Selectable markers: Puromycin
Growth in bacteria
  Bacterial resistance: Ampicillin, 100 μg/mL
  Growth temperature: 37°C
  Growth strain: DH5alpha
  Copy number: High Copy
Gene/Insert
  Gene/Insert name: CLU
  Species: H. sapiens (human)
  Mutation: p.Ser161Arg
  Entrez Gene: CLU (a.k.a. AAG4, APO-J, APOJ, CLI, CLU1, CLU2, KUB1, NA1/NA2, SGP-2, SGP2, SP-40, TRPM-2, TRPM2)
  Promoter: tetO
  Cloning method: Other
Terms and licenses: Academic/Nonprofit Terms; Industry Terms: Not Available to Industry
How to cite: pB-T-PAF-Clu CC4 was a gift from Franz-Ulrich Hartl (Addgene plasmid # 215389 ; http://n2t.net/addgene:215389 ; RRID:Addgene_215389)
