[The description below was written by a language model from this plasmid's Addgene catalogue record and pLannotate feature annotations shown in this document.]
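Description:
pB-T-PAF-Clu CC4 is a mammalian expression plasmid built on the pB-T-PAF backbone for tetracycline-regulated, high-level production of a human Clusterin (CLU, also known as apolipoprotein J) variant carrying the p.Ser161Arg substitution, with the stated aim of purifying the protein. In bacteria it is maintained as a high-copy plasmid through a ColE1/pUC-type origin and selected with ampicillin via the β-lactamase gene. The surrounding f1 origin, lacZα fragment, lac promoter/operator and T7 and T3 promoter sites are remnants of a pBluescript-type cloning vector.

The payload is a Tet-responsive expression unit. An array of eight annotated tet operator repeats is followed by a minimal promoter segment that matches TRE-type promoters. This drives the full CLU coding sequence, which is terminated by the bovine growth hormone polyadenylation signal. Such a promoter is essentially silent on its own and requires a tetracycline-controlled transactivator, which is not annotated on this plasmid and would have to be supplied separately. Downstream lies an FRT site, followed by an SV40 early promoter driving puromycin N-acetyltransferase with SV40 polyadenylation sequences, allowing puromycin selection of stable mammalian cell lines.

The record does not describe the integration mechanism. A short match to a baculovirus FP25 sequence, a known insertion locus of the piggyBac transposon, and the "pB" prefix are compatible with transposon-flanking sequence, but no terminal repeats are annotated. No affinity tag is annotated on the CLU reading frame. The sequenced plasmid is 7,601 nt, which sits oddly against the listed backbone size of 7,244 bp plus a CLU insert of about 1.3 kb. This suggests the insert replaced a segment of the parental backbone.
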