Features (pLannotate 1.2.2; 32 found; start..end, strand, type, name):
     28..456     -  rep_origin     f1 ori (sequence partly withheld): f1 bacteriophage origin of replication; arrow indicates direction of (+) strand synthesis
    461..618     -  CDS            lacZα (fragment): LacZα fragment of β-galactosidase; lacZ fragment
    621..639     +  promoter       T7 promoter: promoter for bacteriophage T7 RNA polymerase
   1139..1159    +  promoter       tight TRE promoter (fragment): Tet-responsive promoter PTight, consisting of seven tet operator sequences followed by the minimal CMV promoter
   1176..1196    +  promoter       tight TRE promoter (fragment): Tet-responsive promoter PTight, consisting of seven tet operator sequences followed by the minimal CMV promoter
   1213..1233    +  promoter       tight TRE promoter (fragment): Tet-responsive promoter PTight, consisting of seven tet operator sequences followed by the minimal CMV promoter
   1250..1270    +  promoter       tight TRE promoter (fragment): Tet-responsive promoter PTight, consisting of seven tet operator sequences followed by the minimal CMV promoter
   1287..1307    +  promoter       tight TRE promoter (fragment): Tet-responsive promoter PTight, consisting of seven tet operator sequences followed by the minimal CMV promoter
   1324..1344    +  promoter       tight TRE promoter (fragment): Tet-responsive promoter PTight, consisting of seven tet operator sequences followed by the minimal CMV promoter
   1361..1381    +  promoter       tight TRE promoter (fragment): Tet-responsive promoter PTight, consisting of seven tet operator sequences followed by the minimal CMV promoter
   1398..1418    +  promoter       tight TRE promoter (fragment): Tet-responsive promoter PTight, consisting of seven tet operator sequences followed by the minimal CMV promoter
   1426..1471    +  promoter       TRE3GV promoter (fragment): 3rd-generation Tet-responsive promoter that can be activated by binding of Tet-On® 3G, optimized for retroviral and lentiviral vectors
   1566..2912    +  CDS            CLU: CLUS_HUMAN - Also known as APOJ From Homo sapiens (Human).
   3015..3239    +  polyA_signal   bGH poly(A) signal: bovine growth hormone polyadenylation signal
   3243..3264    +  promoter       SV40 promoter (fragment): SV40 enhancer and early promoter
   3285..3518    +  rep_origin     f1 ori (fragment) (sequence partly withheld): f1 bacteriophage origin of replication; arrow indicates direction of (+) strand synthesis
   3523..3570    +  protein_bind   FRT: FLP-mediated recombination occurs in the 8-bp core sequence TCTAGAAA (Turan and Bode, 2011). FLP recombinase from the Saccharomyces cerevisiae 2μ plasmid
   3595..3798    +  promoter       SV40 promoter: SV40 early promoter
   3809..4405    +  CDS            PuroR: puromycin N-acetyltransferase; pac from Streptomyces alboniger; confers resistance to puromycin
   4532..4616    +  CDS            large T antigen (fragment): large T antigen from SV40 (simian virus 40)
   4639..4760    +  polyA_signal   SV40 poly(A) signal: SV40 polyadenylation signal
   4770..4821    +  polyA_signal   SV40 poly(A) signal (fragment): SV40 polyadenylation signal
   4839..4862    +  misc_feature   MCS (fragment): pBluescript multiple cloning site
   5263..5394    +  CDS            FP (fragment): FP25_NPVAC - Experimental evidence at protein level: Swiss-Prot protein existence level 1. From Autographa californica nuclear polyhedrosis virus (AcMNPV).
   5411..5429    -  promoter       T3 promoter: promoter for bacteriophage T3 RNA polymerase
   5474..5490    -  protein_bind   lac operator: The lac repressor binds to the lac operator to inhibit transcription in E. coli. This inhibition can be relieved by adding lactose or isopropyl-β-D-thiogalactopyranoside (IPTG). lac repressor encoded by lacI
   5498..5528    -  promoter       lac promoter: promoter for the E. coli lac operon
   5543..5564    -  protein_bind   CAP binding site: CAP binding activates transcription in the presence of cAMP. E. coli catabolite activator protein
   5577..5669    -  CDS            lacI (fragment): lac repressor; lacI; The lac repressor binds to the lac operator to inhibit transcription in E. coli. This inhibition can be relieved by adding lactose or isopropyl-β-D-thiogalactopyranoside (IPTG).
   5852..6440    -  rep_origin     ori: high-copy-number ColE1/pMB1/pBR322/pUC origin of replication
   6611..7471    -  CDS            AmpR: β-lactamase; bla; confers resistance to ampicillin, carbenicillin, and related antibiotics
   7472..7576    -  promoter       AmpR promoter: bla
>Addgene plasmid #215389 | pB-T-PAF-Clu CC4 | addgene full sequence | sequence record 431791 | Addgene NGS Result
AAATTGTAAGCGTTAATATTTTGTTAAAATTCGCGTTAAATTTTTGTTAAATCAGCTCATTTTTTAACCA
ATAGGCCGAAATCGGCAAAATCCCTTATAAATCAAAAGAATAGACCGAGATAGGGT
[37 nt withheld, positions 127-163]
AAAGAACGTGGACTCCAACGTCAAAGG
[49 nt withheld, positions 191-239]
T
[91 nt withheld, positions 241-331]
G
[124 nt withheld, positions 333-456]
CCCATTCGCCATTCAGGCTGCGCAACTGTTGGGAAGGGCGATCGGTGCGGGCCTCTTCGCTATTACGCCA
GCTGGCGAAAGGGGGATGTGCTGCAAGGCGATTAAGTTGGGTAACGCCAGGGTTTTCCCAGTCACGACGT
TGTAAAACGACGGCCAGTGAATTGTAATACGACTCACTATAGGGCGAATTGGAGCTCGGTATTCACGACA
GCAGGCTGAATAATAAAAAAATTAGAAACTATTATTTAACCCTAGAAAGATAATCATATTGTGACGTACG
TTAAAGATAATCATGCGTAAAATTGACGCATGTGTTTTATCGGTCTGTATATCGAGGTTTATTTATTAAT
TTGAATAGATATTAAGTTTTATTATATTTACACTTACATACTAATAATAAATTCAACAAACAATTTATTT
ATGTTTATTTATTTATTAAAAAAAAACAAAAACTCAAAATTTCTTCTATAAAGTAACAAAACTTTTAAAC
ATTCTCTCTTTTACAAAAATAAACTTATTTTGTACTTTAAAAACAGTCATGTTGTATTATAAAATAAGTA
ATTAGCTTAACCTATACATAATAGAAACAAATTATACTTATTAGTCAGTCAGAAACAACTTTGGCACATA
TCAATATTATGCTCTCGTTAATTAACTCGAGGGATCCAAGCTGGCCGCACGTCTCCCTATCAGTGATAGA
GAAGTCGACACGTCTCGAGCTCCCTATCAGTGATAGAGAAGGTACGTCTAGAACGTCTCCCTATCAGTGA
TAGAGAAGTCGACACGTCTCGAGCTCCCTATCAGTGATAGAGAAGGTACGTCTAGAACGTCTCCCTATCA
GTGATAGAGAAGTCGACACGTCTCGAGCTCCCTATCAGTGATAGAGAAGGTACGTCTAGAACGTCTCCCT
ATCAGTGATAGAGAAGTCGACACGTCTCGAGCTCCCTATCAGTGATAGAGAAGGTACCCCCTATATAAGC
AGAGCTCGTTTAGTGAACCGTCAGATCGCCTGGAGACGCCATCCACGCTGTTTTGACCTCCATAGAAGAC
ACCGGGACCGATCCAGCCTCCGCGGTGGCGGCCATCACAAGTTTGTACAGCTAGCCACCATGATGAAGAC
TCTGCTGCTGTTTGTGGGGCTGCTGCTGACCTGGGAGAGTGGGCAGGTCCTGGGGGACCAGACGGTCTCA
GACAATGAGCTCCAGGAAATGTCCAATCAGGGAAGTAAGTACGTCAATAAGGAAATTCAAAATGCTGTCA
ACGGGGTGAAACAGATAAAGACTCTCATAGAAAAAACAAACGAAGAGCGCAAGACACTGCTCAGCAACCT
AGAAGAAGCCAAGAAGAAGAAAGAGGATGCCCTAAATGAGACCAGGGAATCAGAGACAAAGCTGAAGGAG
CTCCCAGGAGTGTGCAATGAGACCATGATGGCCCTCTGGGAAGAGTGTAAGCCCTGCCTGAAACAGACCT
GCATGAAGTTCTACGCACGCGTCTGCAGAAGTGGCTCAGGCCTGGTTGGCCGCCAGCTTGAGGAGTTCCT
GAACCAGAGCTCGCCCTTCTACTTCTGGATGAATGGTGACCGCATCGACCGCCTGCTGGAGAACGACCGG
CAGCAGACGCACATGCTGGATGTCATGCAGGACCACTTCAGCCGCGCGTCCAGCATCATAGACGAGCTCT
TCCAGGACAGGTTCTTCACCCGGGAGCCCCAGGATACCTACCACTACCTGCCCTTCAGCCTGCCCCACCG
GAGGCCTCACTTCTTCTTTCCCAAGTCCCGCATCGTCCGCAGCTTGATGCCCTTCTCTCCGTACGAGCCC
CTGAACTTCCACGCCATGTTCCAGCCCTTCCTTGAGATGATACACGAGGCTCAGCAGGCCATGGACATCC
ACTTCCATAGCCCGGCCTTCCAGCACCCGCCAACAGAATTCATACGAGAAGGCGACGATGACCGGACTGT
GTGCCGGGAGATCCGCCACAACTCCACGGGCTGCCTGCGGATGAAGGACCAGTGTGACAAGTGCCGGGAG
ATCTTGTCTGTGGACTGTTCCACCAACAACCCCTCCCAGGCTAAGCTGCGGCGGGAGCTCGACGAATCCC
TCCAGGTCGCTGAGAGGTTGACCAGGAAATACAACGAGCTGCTAAAGTCCTACCAGTGGAAGATGCTCAA
CACCTCCTCCTTGCTGGAGCAGCTGAACGAGCAGTTTAACTGGGTGTCCCGGCTGGCAAACCTCACGCAA
GGCGAAGACCAGTACTATCTGCGGGTCACCACGGTGGCTTCCCACACTTCTGACTCGGACGTTCCTTCCG
GTGTCACTGAGGTGGTCGTGAAGCTCTTTGACTCTGATCCCATCACTGTGACGGTCCCTGTAGAAGTCTC
CAGGAAGAACCCTAAATTTATGGAGACCGTGGCGGAGAAAGCGCTGCAGGAATACCGCAAAAAGCACCGG
GAGGAGTGAGCGGCCGCATAGATAACTGATCCAGTGTGCTGGGCTACGATGCATGGGCCCCCTAGGTCGA
GTCTAGAGGGCCCGTTTAAACCCGCTGATCAGCCTCGACTGTGCCTTCTAGTTGCCAGCCATCTGTTGTT
TGCCCCTCCCCCGTGCCTTCCTTGACCCTGGAAGGTGCCACTCCCACTGTCCTTTCCTAATAAAATGAGG
AAATTGCATCGCATTGTCTGAGTAGGTGTCATTCTATTCTGGGGGGTGGGGTGGGGCAGGACAGCAAGGG
GGAGGATTGGGAAGACAATAGCAGGCATGCTGGGGATGCGGTGGGCTCTATGGCTTCTGAGGCGGAAAGA
ACCAGCTGGGGCTCTAGGGGGTATCCCC
[124 nt withheld, positions 3285-3408]
C
[91 nt withheld, positions 3410-3500]
AGGGTGATGGTTCACGTACCTAGAAGTTCCTATTCCGAAGTTCCTATTCTCTAGAAAGTATAGGAACTTC
CTTGGCCAAAAAGACCGGTACCAGGCAGGCAGAAGTATGCAAAGCATGCATCTCAATTAGTCAGCAACCA
TAGTCCCGCCCCTAACTCCGCCCATCCCGCCCCTAACTCCGCCCAGTTCCGCCCATTCTCCGCCCCATGG
CTGACTAATTTTTTTTATTTATGCAGAGGCCGAGGCCGCCTCGGCCTCTGAGCTATTCCAGAAGTAGTGA
GGAGGCTTTTTTGGAGGCTACCATGGGTACCGAGTACAAGCCCACGGTGCGCCTCGCCACCCGCGACGAC
GTCCCCCGGGCCGTACGCACCCTCGCCGCCGCGTTCGCCGACTACCCCGCCACGCGCCACACCGTCGACC
CGGACCGCCACATCGAGCGGGTCACCGAGCTGCAAGAACTCTTCCTCACGCGCGTCGGGCTCGACATCGG
CAAGGTGTGGGTCGCGGACGACGGCGCCGCGGTGGCGGTCTGGACCACGCCGGAGAGCGTCGAAGCGGGG
GCGGTGTTCGCCGAGATCGGCCCGCGCATGGCCGAGTTGAGCGGTTCCCGGCTGGCCGCGCAGCAACAGA
TGGAAGGCCTCCTGGCGCCGCACCGGCCCAAGGAGCCCGCGTGGTTCCTGGCCACCGTCGGCGTCTCGCC
CGACCACCAGGGCAAGGGTCTGGGCAGCGCCGTCGTGCTCCCCGGAGTGGAGGCGGCCGAGCGCGCCGGG
GTGCCCGCCTTCCTGGAGACCTCCGCGCCCCGCAACCTCCCCTTCTACGAGCGGCTCGGCTTCACCGTCA
CCGCCGACGTCGAGGTGCCCGAAGGACCGCGCACCTGGTGCATGACCCGCAAGCCCGGTGCCTGACGCCC
GCCCCACGACCCGCAGCGCCCGACCGAAAGGAGCGCACGACCCCATGGCTCCGACCGAAGCCACCCGGGG
CGGCCCCGCCGACCCCGCACCCGCCCCCGAGGCCCACCGACTCTAGATAACTGATCATAATCAGCCATAC
CACATTTGTAGAGGTTTTACTTGCTTTAAAAAACCTCCCACACCTCCCCCTGAACCTGAAACATAAAATG
AATGCAATTGTTGTTGTTAACTTGTTTATTGCAGCTTATAATGGTTACAAATAAAGCAATAGCATCACAA
ATTTCACAAATAAAGCATTTTTTTCACTGCATTCTAGTTGTGGTTTGTCCAAACTCATCAATGTATCTTA
ACGCTCGAGTGCATTCTAGTTGTGGTTTGTCCAAACTCATCAATGTATCTTATCATGTCTGTATACCGTC
GACCTCTAGCTGCAGGAATTCGATATCAAGCTCTAGCCAACAAGCTCGTCATCGCTTTGCAGAAGAGCAG
AGAGGATATGCTCATCGTCTAAAGAACTACCCATTTTATTATATATTAGTCACGATATCTATAACAAGAA
AATATATATATAATAAGTTATCACGTAAGTAGAACATGAAATAACAATATAATTATCGTATGAGTTAAAT
CTTAAAAGTCACGTAAAAGATAATCATGCGTCATTTTGACTCACGCGGTCGTTATAGTTCAAAATCAGTG
ACACTTACCGCATTGACAAGCACGCCTCACGGGAGCTCCAAGCGGCGACTGAGATGTCCTAAATGCACAG
CGACGGATTCGCGCTATTTAGAAAGAGAGAGCAATATTTCAAGAATGCATGCGTCAATTTTACGCAGACT
ATCTTTCTAGGGTTAAAAAAGATTTGCGCTTTACTCGACCTAAACTTTAAACACGTCATAGAATCTTCGT
TTGACAAAAACCACATTGTGGCCAAGCTGTGTGACGCGACGCGCGCTAAAGAATGGCAAACCAAGTCGCG
CGAGGTACCAGCTTTTGTTCCCTTTAGTGAGGGTTAATTTCGAGCTTGGCGTAATCATGGTCATAGCTGT
TTCCTGTGTGAAATTGTTATCCGCTCACAATTCCACACAACATACGAGCCGGAAGCATAAAGTGTAAAGC
CTGGGGTGCCTAATGAGTGAGCTAACTCACATTAATTGCGTTGCGCTCACTGCCCGCTTTCCAGTCGGGA
AACCTGTCGTGCCAGCTGCATTAATGAATCGGCCAACGCGCGGGGAGAGGCGGTTTGCGTATTGGGCGCT
CTTCCGCTTCCTCGCTCACTGACTCGCTGCGCTCGGTCGTTCGGCTGCGGCGAGCGGTATCAGCTCACTC
AAAGGCGGTAATACGGTTATCCACAGAATCAGGGGATAACGCAGGAAAGAACATGTGAGCAAAAGGCCAG
CAAAAGGCCAGGAACCGTAAAAAGGCCGCGTTGCTGGCGTTTTTCCATAGGCTCCGCCCCCCTGACGAGC
ATCACAAAAATCGACGCTCAAGTCAGAGGTGGCGAAACCCGACAGGACTATAAAGATACCAGGCGTTTCC
CCCTGGAAGCTCCCTCGTGCGCTCTCCTGTTCCGACCCTGCCGCTTACCGGATACCTGTCCGCCTTTCTC
CCTTCGGGAAGCGTGGCGCTTTCTCATAGCTCACGCTGTAGGTATCTCAGTTCGGTGTAGGTCGTTCGCT
CCAAGCTGGGCTGTGTGCACGAACCCCCCGTTCAGCCCGACCGCTGCGCCTTATCCGGTAACTATCGTCT
TGAGTCCAACCCGGTAAGACACGACTTATCGCCACTGGCAGCAGCCACTGGTAACAGGATTAGCAGAGCG
AGGTATGTAGGCGGTGCTACAGAGTTCTTGAAGTGGTGGCCTAACTACGGCTACACTAGAAGAACAGTAT
TTGGTATCTGCGCTCTGCTGAAGCCAGTTACCTTCGGAAAAAGAGTTGGTAGCTCTTGATCCGGCAAACA
AACCACCGCTGGTAGCGGTGGTTTTTTTGTTTGCAAGCAGCAGATTACGCGCAGAAAAAAAGGATCTCAA
GAAGATCCTTTGATCTTTTCTACGGGGTCTGACGCTCAGTGGAACGAAAACTCACGTTAAGGGATTTTGG
TCATGAGATTATCAAAAAGGATCTTCACCTAGATCCTTTTAAATTAAAAATGAAGTTTTAAATCAATCTA
AAGTATATATGAGTAAACTTGGTCTGACAGTTACCAATGCTTAATCAGTGAGGCACCTATCTCAGCGATC
TGTCTATTTCGTTCATCCATAGTTGCCTGACTCCCCGTCGTGTAGATAACTACGATACGGGAGGGCTTAC
CATCTGGCCCCAGTGCTGCAATGATACCGCGAGACCCACGCTCACCGGCTCCAGATTTATCAGCAATAAA
CCAGCCAGCCGGAAGGGCCGAGCGCAGAAGTGGTCCTGCAACTTTATCCGCCTCCATCCAGTCTATTAAT
TGTTGCCGGGAAGCTAGAGTAAGTAGTTCGCCAGTTAATAGTTTGCGCAACGTTGTTGCCATTGCTACAG
GCATCGTGGTGTCACGCTCGTCGTTTGGTATGGCTTCATTCAGCTCCGGTTCCCAACGATCAAGGCGAGT
TACATGATCCCCCATGTTGTGCAAAAAAGCGGTTAGCTCCTTCGGTCCTCCGATCGTTGTCAGAAGTAAG
TTGGCCGCAGTGTTATCACTCATGGTTATGGCAGCACTGCATAATTCTCTTACTGTCATGCCATCCGTAA
GATGCTTTTCTGTGACTGGTGAGTACTCAACCAAGTCATTCTGAGAATAGTGTATGCGGCGACCGAGTTG
CTCTTGCCCGGCGTCAATACGGGATAATACCGCGCCACATAGCAGAACTTTAAAAGTGCTCATCATTGGA
AAACGTTCTTCGGGGCGAAAACTCTCAAGGATCTTACCGCTGTTGAGATCCAGTTCGATGTAACCCACTC
GTGCACCCAACTGATCTTCAGCATCTTTTACTTTCACCAGCGTTTCTGGGTGAGCAAAAACAGGAAGGCA
AAATGCCGCAAAAAAGGGAATAAGGGCGACACGGAAATGTTGAATACTCATACTCTTCCTTTTTCAATAT
TATTGAAGCATTTATCAGGGTTATTGTCTCATGAGCGGATACATATTTGAATGTATTTAGAAAAATAAAC
AAATAGGGGTTCCGCGCACATTTCCCCGAAAAGTGCCACCT
